>Addgene plasmid #145921 | pAc5.1B-EGFP-DmImp_B | addgene full sequence | sequence record 362927 | Addgene NGS Result
CTTCAAGAATTAATTCTATATTCTAAAAACACAAATGATACTTCTAAAAAAAAATCATGAATGGCATCAA
CTCTGAATCAAATCTTTGCAGATGCACCTACTTCTCATTTCCACTGTCACATCATTTTTCCAGATCTCGC
TGCCTGTTATGTGGCCCACAAACCAAGACACGTTTTATGGCCATTAAAGCTGGCTGATCGTCGCCAAACA
CCAAATACATAATGAATATGTACACATTCGAGAAAGAAGCGATCAAAGAAGCGTCTTCGGGCGGAGTAGG
AGAATGCGGAGGAGAAGGAGAACGAGCTGATCTAGTATCTCTCCACAATCCAATGCCAACTGACCAACTG
GCCATATTCGGAGCAATTTGAAGCCAATTTCCATCGCCTGGCGATCGCTCCATTCTTGGCTATATGTTTT
TCACCGTTACCCGGGGCCATTTTCAAAGACTCGTCGGCAAGATAAGATTGTGTCACTCGCTGTCTCTCTT
CATTTGTCGAAGAATGCTGAGGAATTTCGCGATGACGTCGGCGAGTATTTTGAAGAATGAGAATAATTTG
TATTTATACGAAAATCAGTTAGTGGAATTTTCTACAAAAACATGTTATCTATAGATAATTTTGTTGCAAA
ATATGTTGACTATGACAAAGATTGTATGTATATACCTTTAATGTATTCTCATTTTCTTATGTATTTATAA
TGGCAATGATGATACTGATGATATTTTAAGATGATGCCAGACCAAAAGGCTTGAATTTCTGCGTCTTTTG
CCGAACGCAGTGCATGTGCAATTGTTGTTTTTTGGAATATTCAATTTTCGGACTGTCCGCTTTGATTTCA
GTTTCTTGGCTTATTCAAAAAGCAAAGTAAAGCCAAAAAAGCGAGATGGCAATACCAAATGCGGCAAAAC
GGTAGTGGAAGGAAAGGGGTGCGGGGCAGCGGAAGGAAGGGTGGGGCGGGGCGTGGCGGGGTCTGTGGCT
GGGCGCGACGTCACCGACGTTGGAGCCACTCCTTTGACCATGTGTGCGTGTGTGTATTATTCGTGTCTCG
CCACTCGCCGGTTGTTTTTTTCTTTTTATGCTGCGCTCTCTCTAGCGCCATCTCGCTTACGCATGCTCAA
CGCACCGCATGTTGCCGTTTCCTTTTATGCGTCATTTTGGCTCGAAATAGGCAATTATTTAAACAAAGAT
TAGTCAACGAAAACGCTAAAATAAATAAGTCTACAATATGGTTACTTATTGCCATGTGTGTGCAGCCAAC
GATAGCAACAAAAGCAACAACACAGGTGGCTTTCCCTCTTTCACTTTTTGTTTGCAAGCCGCGTGCGAGC
AAGACGGCACGACCGGCAAACGCAATTACGCTGACAAAGAGCAGACGAAGTTTTGGCGAAAAACATCAAG
GCGCCTGATACGAATGCATTTGCAATAACAATTGCGATATTTAATATTGTTTATGAAGCTGTTTGACTTC
AAAACACACAAAAAAAAAAATAAAACAAATTATTTGAAAGAGAATTAGGAATCGGACGCTTATCGTTAGG
GTAACAACAAGAAATGCTTACTGAGTCACAGCCTCTGGAAAACTGCCGCAAGCCAGAGAGAGAGAGAAAA
AGAGGGAGAGCAGCTTAGACCGCATGTGCTTGTGTGTGAGGCGTCTCTCTCTTCGTCTCTGTTGCGCAAA
CGCATAGACTGCACTGAAAAAATCGATTACCTATTTTTTATGAATGAATATTTGCACTATTACTATTCAA
AACTATTAAGATAGCAATCACATTCAATAGCCAAATACTATACCACCTGAGCGATGCAACGAAATGATCA
ATTTGAGCAAAAATGCTGCATATTTAGGACGGCATCATTATAGAAATGCTTCTTGCTGTGTACTTTTCTC
TCGTCTGGCAGCTGTTTCGCCGTTATTGTTAAAACCGGCTTAAGTTAGGTGTGTTTTCTACGACTAGTGA
ATGCCCTACTAGAAGATGTGTGTTGCACAAAATGTCCCTGGAATAACCAATTTGAAGTGCAGATAGCAGT
AAACGTAAGCTAATATGAATATTATTTAACTGTAATGTTTTAATATCGCTGGACATTACTAATAAACCCA
CTATAAACACATGTACATATGTATGTTTTGGCATACAATGAGTAGTTGGGGAAAAAATGTGTAAAAGCAC
CGTGACCATCACAGCATAAAGATAACCAGCTGAAGTATCGAATATGAGTAACCCCCAAATTGAATCACAT
GCCGCAACTGATAGGACCCATGGAAGTACACTCTTCATGGCGATATACAAGACACACACAAGCACGAACA
CCCAGTTGCGGAGGAAATTCTCCGTAAATGAAAACCCAATCGGCGAACAATTCATACCCATATATGGTAA
AAGTTTTGAACGCGACTTGAGAGCGGAGAGCATTGCGGCTGATAAGGTTTTAGCGCTAAGCGGGCTTTAT
AAAACGGGCTGCGGGACCAGTTTTCATATCACTACCGTTTGAGTTCTTGTGCTGTGTGGATACTCCTCCC
GACACAAAGCCGCTCCATCAGCCAGCAGTCGTCTAATCCAGAGACCCCGGATCGGGGTACCATCATGGTG
AGCAAGGGCGAGGAGCTGTTCACCGGGGTGGTGCCCATCCTGGTCGAGCTGGACGGCGACGTAAACGGCC
ACAAGTTCAGCGTGTCCGGCGAGGGCGAGGGCGATGCCACCTACGGCAAGCTGACCCTGAAGTTCATCTG
CACCACCGGCAAGCTGCCCGTGCCCTGGCCCACCCTCGTGACCACCCTGACCTACGGCGTGCAGTGCTTC
AGCCGCTACCCCGACCACATGAAGCAGCACGACTTCTTCAAGTCCGCCATGCCCGAAGGCTACGTCCAGG
AGCGCACCATCTTCTTCAAGGACGACGGCAACTACAAGACCCGCGCCGAGGTGAAGTTCGAGGGCGACAC
CCTGGTGAACCGCATCGAGCTGAAGGGCATCGACTTCAAGGAGGACGGCAACATCCTGGGGCACAAGCTG
GAGTACAACTACAACAGCCACAACGTCTATATCATGGCCGACAAGCAGAAGAACGGCATCAAGGTGAACT
TCAAGATCCGCCACAACATCGAGGACGGCAGCGTGCAGCTCGCCGACCACTACCAGCAGAACACCCCCAT
CGGCGACGGCCCCGTGCTGCTGCCCGACAACCACTACCTGAGCACCCAGTCCGCCCTGAGCAAAGACCCC
AACGAGAAGCGCGATCACATGGTCCTGCTGGAGTTCGTGACCGCCGCCGGGATCACTCTCGGCATGGACG
AGCTGTACAAGCCAAGCTTGAATTCAATGCACAGCAACAATAATAGCAGCAGACTCAACAACAACATAAG
CAACAATTATTATCAACAAAAACAATCGCTTATACGCTATTTGGATCGAGCTGCTGTTGGTCTGAACGGT
GTCGAGTTCGAGGGCAGCAAGCTGCATGCCGAGCAGCTGGACAAGAACCAGCGGCGTAGCCAGCGTAACC
AGCGCAATCCGTATCCGGGTATGCCCGGTCCCGGACGCCAGGCGGACTTTCCGCTGCGCATTCTTGTGCA
GAGCGAAATGGTGGGCGCCATCATTGGTCGACAGGGCAGCACCATCAGGACGATCACACAACAGAGCCGT
GCTCGCGTCGACGTCCATCGTAAGGAGAATGTTGGATCGCTGGAGAAATCGATTACGATCTATGGCAATC
CGGAGAACTGCACCAACGCCTGTAAGCGCATCCTGGAAGTTATGCAGCAGGAGGCCATCTCTACGAATAA
GGGTGAAATTTGCCTCAAAATACTCGCCCACAACAATTTGATTGGACGAATCATTGGCAAGTCGGGCAAT
ACCATTAAACGGATCATGCAGGACACCGATACGAAGATCACTGTCAGCTCTATCAACGACATCAACAGCT
TCAATTTGGAGCGAATCATTACGGTCAAGGGATTAATTGAGAACATGTCGCGTGCTGAGAACCAAATTAG
CACCAAGCTGCGCCAGAGCTACGAGAACGATCTGCAGGCGATGGCGCCGCAGAGCCTCATGTTCCCCGGT
CTCCATCCGATGGCAATGATGTCGACACCGGGCAACGGCATGGTCTTCAATACGAGCATGCCGTTCCCCT
CGTGTCAAAGCTTTGCCATGTCCAAGACTCCGGCTAGTGTGGTGCCACCGGTCTTCCCCAATGACCTACA
GGAAACCACCTATCTCTACATACCCAACAACGCTGTCGGCGCCATTATCGGCACCAGGGGCTCGCATATC
CGAAGCATAATGCGCTTCTCGAACGCATCCCTTAAAATAGCCCCCCTCGACGCCGACAAGCCGCTGGACC
AACAAACGGAGCGCAAGGTGACGATTGTTGGCACACCGGAGGGTCAGTGGAAGGCGCAGTACATGATCTT
CGAGAAGATGCGCGAAGAAGGCTTCATGTGTGGCACGGACGATGTGCGCCTCACGGTTGAGTTGCTTGTG
GCCAGTTCTCAGGTGGGCCGTATCATTGGCAAGGGTGGCCAAAATGTGCGGGAATTGCAGCGCGTGACGG
GCAGTGTGATCAAATTGCCCGAACATGCCCTTGCACCGCCATCCGGTGGAGATGAAGAGACACCAGTGCA
CATCATCGGACTATTCTACAGTGTACAGTCTGCCCAGCGACGCATCCGAGCCATGATGCTTTCGACAAAT
CCGCCGCCAATAACCAAAAAACAGAAAGCTGCCAAAGAACAATTGCAACAACAGCAACAGAGCCTAGCCG
GAGCCGCGTCCAGCGGTTCCCAGCAGCAACAGCCACAGTCGCCATCTCAACAACAGGCACTGCCGCCGCA
ATTGCATCATCAGCCTGTGTCGTCGGCGTCGTCATCGTCGACGCCGCCTGCACACCATCAGCAGCAGGCG
TCGACGGCAGCGACCTCACACCAGCTGCAGCAGCAGCAGCCATCGCCGCCGCCACCTGGCAATGCAACTG
CGGCCGCAGCTCAGCAGCAGCAGCAGCTGGCGAGCTCACAACAGTAATCTAGAGGGCCCGCGGTTCGAAG
GTAAGCCTATCCCTAACCCTCTCCTCGGTCTCGATTCTACGCGTACCGGTCATCATCACCATCACCATTG
AGTTTAAACCCGCTGATCAGCCTCGACTGTGCCTTCTAAGGCCTGAGCTCGCTGATCAGCCTCGATCGAG
GATCCAGACATGATAAGATACATTGATGAGTTTGGACAAACCACAACTAGAATGCAGTGAAAAAAATGCT
TTATTTGTGAAATTTGTGATGCTATTGCTTTATTTGTAACCATTATAAGCTGCAATAAACAAGTTAACAA
CAACAATTGCATTCATTTTATGTTTCAGGTTCAGGGGGAGGTGTGGGAGGTTTTTTAAAGCAAGTAAAAC
CTCTACAAATGTGGTATGGCTGATTATGATCAGTCGACCGATGCCCTTGAGAGCCTTCAACCCAGTCAGC
TCCTTCCGGTGGGCGCGGGGCATGACTATCGTCGCCGCACTTATGACTGTCTTCTTTATCATGCAACTCG
TAGGACAGGTGCCGGCAGCGCTCTGGGTCATTTTCGGCGAGGACCGCTTTCGCTGGAGCGCGACGATGAT
CGGCCTGTCGCTTGCGGTATTCGGAATCTTGCACGCCCTCGCTCAAGCCTTCGTCACTGGTCCCGCCACC
AAACGTTTCGGCGAGAAGCAGGCCATTATCGCCGGCATGGCGGCCGACGCGCTGGGCTACGTCTTGCTGG
CGTTCGCGACGCGAGGCTGGATGGCCTTCCCCATTATGATTCTTCTCGCTTCCGGCGGCATCGGGATGCC
CGCGTTGCAGGCCATGCTGTCCAGGCAGGTAGATGACGACCATCAGGGACAGCTTCAAGGCCAGCAAAAG
GCCAGGAACCGTAAAAAGGCCGCGTTGCTGGCGTTTTTCCATAGGCTCCGCCCCCCTGACGAGCATCACA
AAAATCGACGCTCAAGTCAGAGGTGGCGAAACCCGACAGGACTATAAAGATACCAGGCGTTTCCCCCTGG
AAGCTCCCTCGTGCGCTCTCCTGTTCCGACCCTGCCGCTTACCGGATACCTGTCCGCCTTTCTCCCTTCG
GGAAGCGTGGCGCTTTCTCATAGCTCACGCTGTAGGTATCTCAGTTCGGTGTAGGTCGTTCGCTCCAAGC
TGGGCTGTGTGCACGAACCCCCCGTTCAGCCCGACCGCTGCGCCTTATCCGGTAACTATCGTCTTGAGTC
CAACCCGGTAAGACACGACTTATCGCCACTGGCAGCAGCCACTGGTAACAGGATTAGCAGAGCGAGGTAT
GTAGGCGGTGCTACAGAGTTCTTGAAGTGGTGGCCTAACTACGGCTACACTAGAAGGACAGTATTTGGTA
TCTGCGCTCTGCTGAAGCCAGTTACCTTCGGAAAAAGAGTTGGTAGCTCTTGATCCGGCAAACAAACCAC
CGCTGGTAGCGGTGGTTTTTTTGTTTGCAAGCAGCAGATTACGCGCAGAAAAAAAGGATCTCAAGAAGAT
CCTTTGATCTTTTCTACGGGGTCTGACGCTCAGTGGAACGAAAACTCACGTTAAGGGATTTTGGTCATGA
GATTATCAAAAAGGATCTTCACCTAGATCCTTTTAAATTAAAAATGAAGTTTTAAATCAATCTAAAGTAT
ATATGAGTAAACTTGGTCTGACAGTTACCAATGCTTAATCAGTGAGGCACCTATCTCAGCGATCTGTCTA
TTTCGTTCATCCATAGTTGCCTGACTCCCCGTCGTGTAGATAACTACGATACGGGAGGGCTTACCATCTG
GCCCCAGTGCTGCAATGATACCGCGAGACCCACGCTCACCGGCTCCAGATTTATCAGCAATAAACCAGCC
AGCCGGAAGGGCCGAGCGCAGAAGTGGTCCTGCAACTTTATCCGCCTCCATCCAGTCTATTAATTGTTGC
CGGGAAGCTAGAGTAAGTAGTTCGCCAGTTAATAGTTTGCGCAACGTTGTTGCCATTGCTGCAGGCATCG
TGGTGTCACGCTCGTCGTTTGGTATGGCTTCATTCAGCTCCGGTTCCCAACGATCAAGGCGAGTTACATG
ATCCCCCATGTTGTGCAAAAAAGCGGTTAGCTCCTTCGGTCCTCCGATCGTTGTCAGAAGTAAGTTGGCC
GCAGTGTTATCACTCATGGTTATGGCAGCACTGCATAATTCTCTTACTGTCATGCCATCCGTAAGATGCT
TTTCTGTGACTGGTGAGTACTCAACCAAGTCATTCTGAGAATAGTGTATGCGGCGACCGAGTTGCTCTTG
CCCGGCGTCAACACGGGATAATACCGCGCCACATAGCAGAACTTTAAAAGTGCTCATCATTGGAAAACGT
TCTTCGGGGCGAAAACTCTCAAGGATCTTACCGCTGTTGAGATCCAGTTCGATGTAACCCACTCGTGCAC
CCAACTGATCTTCAGCATCTTTTACTTTCACCAGCGTTTCTGGGTGAGCAAAAACAGGAAGGCAAAATGC
CGCAAAAAAGGGAATAAGGGCGACACGGAAATGTTGAATACTCATACTCTTCCTTTTTCAATATTATTGA
AGCATTTATCAGGGTTATTGTCTCATGAGCGGATACATATTTGAATGTATTTAGAAAAATAAACAAATAG
GGGTTCCGCGCACATTTCCCCGAAAAGTGCCACCTGACGTCTAAGAAACCATTATTATCATGACATTAAC
CTATAAAAATAGGCGTATCACGAGGCCCTTTCGT
Features (pLannotate 1.2.2; 9 found; start..end, strand, type, name):
     56..2565    +  promoter       Ac5 promoter: Drosophila melanogaster actin 5C promoter
   2585..3301    +  CDS            EGFP: EGFP is a basic (constitutively fluorescent) green fluorescent protein published in 1996, derived from Aequorea victoria. It is reported to be a rapidly-maturing weak dimer with moderate acid sensitivity.
   5040..5081    +  CDS            V5 tag: epitope tag from simian virus 5
   5181..5315    -  polyA_signal   SV40 poly(A) signal: SV40 polyadenylation signal
   5338..5422    -  CDS            large T antigen (fragment): large T antigen from SV40 (simian virus 40)
   5423..5870    +  CDS            TcR (fragment): tetracycline efflux protein; tet; confers resistance to tetracycline
   5916..6504    -  rep_origin     ori: high-copy-number ColE1/pMB1/pBR322/pUC origin of replication
   6675..7535    -  CDS            AmpR: β-lactamase; bla; confers resistance to ampicillin, carbenicillin, and related antibiotics
   7536..7640    -  promoter       AmpR promoter: bla
