[The description below was written by a language model from this plasmid's Addgene catalogue record and pLannotate feature annotations shown in this document.]
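Description:
pAc5.1B-EGFP-DmImp_B is an insect-cell expression plasmid of about 7.7 kb for producing the Drosophila melanogaster Imp protein (IGF-II mRNA-binding protein, CG1691) as a GFP fusion. The catalogue lists the backbone as unknown, although the name and the annotated parts point to a pAc5.1-type vector. In bacteria it is maintained through a ColE1/pUC-family origin and selected with ampicillin via a β-lactamase gene under its own bla promoter. The repository lists it as low copy even though the origin is annotated as a high-copy type. Short fragments of a tetracycline resistance gene and of SV40 large T antigen are also detected. These appear to be non-functional backbone remnants rather than working elements.

The expression cassette is driven by the Drosophila actin 5C promoter, a strong constitutive promoter commonly used in fly cell lines. EGFP lies immediately downstream of the promoter. The roughly 1.7 kb unannotated stretch between EGFP and a V5 epitope tag is where the Imp open reading frame presumably sits, giving an N-terminally EGFP-tagged protein. The depositor states that the ORF was taken from an NCBI reference transcript. Whether the V5 tag is read in frame or is cut off by the insert's stop codon cannot be determined from the record. An SV40 polyadenylation signal follows the cassette, though it is annotated on the reverse strand. No marker for selection in insect cells is annotated, which suits transient transfection. The stated purpose is simply insect expression of DmImp. The EGFP fusion would allow visualisation or GFP-based capture of the protein, but no specific application is recorded.
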