Addgene plasmid #145921: pAc5.1B-EGFP-DmImp_B
Purpose: Insect Expression of DmImp
Depositing lab: Elisa Izaurralde. Depositing organization: Max Planck Institute for Developmental Biology.
Backbone
  Vector backbone: Unknown
  Vector type: Insect Expression
Growth in bacteria
  Bacterial resistance: Ampicillin, 100 μg/mL
  Growth temperature: 37°C
  Growth strain: DH5alpha
  Copy number: Low Copy
Gene/Insert
  Gene/Insert name: DmImp
  Species: D. melanogaster (fly)
  Entrez Gene: Imp (a.k.a. Dmel_CG1691, CG1691, Dmel\CG1691, FGC026A04, IGF-II, IGF2BP1, IMP, IMP-1, MRE11, ORE-9, anon-EST:fe2B3, anon-WO0140519.39, cg1691, dIMP, imp, l(1)G0072, mre11)
  Cloning method: Unknown
Terms and licenses: Academic/Nonprofit Terms; Industry Terms: Not Available to Industry
Depositor comments: ORF extracted from NCBI:NM_078556.3. Plasmids from this collection were made available to the research community and donated after the lab closed. Please note that the sequence provided by the depositing laboratory may be theoretical/predicted or based on Sanger sequencing results. There may be discrepancies between sequencing results obtained by Addgene and the depositor sequence. If an Addgene verified sequence is not available, please contact before placing your order to request that our lab fully sequence the plasmid.
How to cite: pAc5.1B-EGFP-DmImp_B was a gift from Elisa Izaurralde (Addgene plasmid # 145921 ; http://n2t.net/addgene:145921 ; RRID:Addgene_145921)
